>Addgene plasmid #218572 | pro::EX1-2(intΔNACs&ΔMYBs):GFP | addgene full sequence | sequence record 437877 | Addgene NGS Result
TACCCTACTACTTATATGTACAATATTAAAATGAAAACAATATATTGTGCTGAATAGGTTTATAGCGACA
TCTATGATAGAGCGCCACAATAACAAACAATTGCGTTTTATTATTACAAATCCAATTTTAAAAAAAGCGG
CAGAACCGGTCAAACCTAAAAGACTGATTACATAAATCTTATTCAAATTTCAAAAGTGCCCCAGGGGCTA
GTATCTACGACACACCGAGCGGCGAACTAATAACGCTCACTGAAGGGAACTCCGGTTCCCCGCCGGCGCG
CATGGGTGAGATTCCTTGAAGTTGAGTATTGGCCGTCCGCTCTACCGAAAGTTACGGGCACCATTCAACC
CGGTCCAGCACGGCGGCCGGGTAACCGACTTGCTGCCCCGAGAATTATGCAGCATTTTTTTGGTGTATGT
GGGCCCCAAATGAAGTGCAGGTCAAACCTTGACAGTGACGACAAATCGTTGGGCGGGTCCAGGGCGAATT
TTGCGACAACATGTCGAGGCTCAGCAGGACCGGCATGCAAGCTAGCTTACTAGTGATATTCTATAGTGTC
ACCTAAATGTATTCTAGACCAAGCATGCACAGCTGGCGTTCTCAGCCAGATCCAACGTTACACCACAATA
TATCCTGCCAAGATCTAATTCCGGGGATCGGAAATCCAGAAGCCCGAGAGGTTGCCGCCTTTCGGGCTTT
TTCTTTTTCAAAAAAAAAAATTTATAAAACGATCTGTTGCGGCCGGCCGCCGGGTTGTGGGCAAAGGCGC
TCGACGGTGGGCAACCGCTTGCGGTTGTCCACGGGCGGAGCCGGTGCGCGTAGCGCATTGTCCACAAGCC
AAGGGCGACCAATAATTGATATATATATTCATAATTGAAAAGCTAATTGAACATACTACTTGCTGTAACT
ACTTGCCGGAGCGAGGGGTGTTTGCAAGCTGTTGATCTGAAAGGGCTATTAGCGTTCTCACGTGCCTTTT
TGATTAGCGATTTCACGTGACCTTATTAGCGATTTCACGTACTCCGATTAGCGATTTCACGTACCCTGAT
TAGCGATTTCACGTGGATAGTTTTTGGAGCGGGCCGGAAAGCCCCGTGAATCAAGGCTTTGCGGGGCATT
AGCGGTTTCACGTGGATAACTACCCTCTATCCACAGGCTTCCGGGGATAAAAAAGCCCGCTCGACGGCGG
GCTGTTGGATGGGGATCGCCTGAATCGCCCCATCATCCAGCCAGAAAGTGAGGGAGCCACGGTTGATGAG
AGCTTTGTTGTAGGTGGACCAGTTGGTGATTTTGAACTTTTGCTTTGCCACGGAACGGTCTGCGTTGTCG
GGAAGATGCGTGATCTGATCCTTCAACTCAGCAAAAGTTCGATTTATTCAACAAAGCCACGTTGTGTCTC
AAAATCTCTGATGTTACATTGCACAAGATAAAAATATATCATCATGAACAATAAAACTGTCTGCTTACAT
AAACAGTAATACAAGGGGTGTTATGAGGGAAGCGGTGATCGCCGAAGTATCGACTCAACTATCAGAGGTA
GTTGGCGTCATCGAGCGCCATCTCGAACCGACGTTGCTGGCCGTACATTTGTACGGCTCCGCAGTGGATG
GCGGCCTGAAGCCACACAGTGATATTGATTTGCTGGTTACGGTGACCGTAAGGCTTGATGAAACAACGCG
GCGAGCTTTGATCAACGACCTTTTGGAAACTTCGGCTTCCCCTGGAGAGAGCGAGATTCTCCGCGCTGTA
GAAGTCACCATTGTTGTGCACGACGACATCATTCCGTGGCGTTATCCAGCTAAGCGCGAACTGCAATTTG
GAGAATGGCAGCGCAATGACATTCTTGCAGGTATCTTCGAGCCAGCCACGATCGACATTGATCTGGCTAT
CTTGCTGACAAAAGCAAGAGAACATAGCGTTGCCTTGGTAGGTCCAGCGGCGGAGGAACTCTTTGATCCG
GTTCCTGAACAGGATCTATTTGAGGCGCTAAATGAAACCTTAACGCTATGGAACTCGCCGCCCGACTGGG
CTGGCGATGAGCGAAATGTAGTGCTTACGTTGTCCCGCATTTGGTACAGCGCAGTAACCGGCAAAATCGC
GCCGAAGGATGTCGCTGCCGACTGGGCAATGGAGCGCCTGCCGGCCCAGTATCAGCCCGTCATACTTGAA
GCTAGGCAGGCTTATCTTGGACAAGAAGATCGCTTGGCCTCGCGCGCAGATCAGTTGGAAGAATTTGTTC
ACTACGTGAAAGGCGAGATCACCAAGGTAGTCGGCAAATAATCACTAGACCAATGTTACACATATATACT
TTAGATTGATTTAAAACTTCATTTTTAATTTAAAAGGATCTAGGTGAAGATCCTTTTTGATAATCTCATG
ACCAAAATCCCTTAACGTGAGTTTTCGTTCCACTGAGCGTCAGACCCCGTAGAAAAGATCAAAGGATCTT
CTTGAGATCCTTTTTTTCTGCGCGTAATCTGCTGCTTGCAAACAAAAAAACCACCGCTACCAGCGGTGGT
TTGTTTGCCGGATCAAGAGCTACCAACTCTTCTTCCGAAGGTAACTGGCTTCAGCAGAGCGCAGATACCA
AATACTGTTCTTCTAGTGTAGCCGTAGTTAGGCCACCACTTCAAGAACTCTGTAGCACCGCCTACATACC
TCGCTCTGCTAATCCTGTTACCAGTGGCTGCTGCCAGTGGCGATAAGTCGTGTCTTACCGGGTTGGACTC
AAGACGATAGTTACCGGATAAGGCGCAGCGGTCGGGCTGAACGGGGGGTTCGTGCACACAGCCCAGCTTG
GAGCGAACGACCTACACCGAACTGAGATACCTACAGCGTGAGCTATGAGAAAGCGCCACGCTTCCCGAAG
GGAGAAAGGCGGACAGGTATCCGGTAAGCGGCAGGGTCGGAACAGGAGAGCGCACGAGGGAGCTTCCAGG
GGGAAACGCCTGGTATCTTTATAGTCCTGTCGGGTTTCGCCACCTCTGACTTGAGCGTCGATTTTTGTGA
TGCTCGTCAGGGGGGCGGAGCCTATGGAAAAACGCCAGCAACGCGGCCTTTTTACGGTTCCTGGCCTTTT
GCTGGCCTTTTGCTCACATGAGATCTCAAACAAACACATACAGCGACTTAGTTTACCCGCCAATATATCC
TGTCAAGGCTCGAACTAGGCTCGGACGAAGTAAGCGGCCGCAACCTTAATTAAACACGGCGCGCCAACAG
CGATCGCACCAGGTACCTTGCATGCCGGTCCTGCTGAGCCTCGACATGTTGTCGCAAAATTCGCCCTGGA
CCCGCCCAACGATTTGTCGTCACTGTCAAGGTTTGACCTGCACTTCATTTGGGGCCCACATACACCAAAA
AAATGCTGCATAATTCTCGGGGCAGCAAGTCGGTTACCCGGCCGCCGTGCTGGACCGGGTTGAATGGTGC
CCGTAACTTTCGGTAGAGCGGACGGCCAATACTCAACTTCAAGGAATCTCACCCATGCGCGCCGGCGGGG
AACCGGAGTTCCCTTCAGTGAGCGTTATTAGTTCGCCGCTCGGTGTGTCGTAGATACTAGCCCCTGGGGC
ACTTTTGAAATTTGAATAAGATTTATGTAATCAGTCTTTTAGGTTTGACCGGTTCTGCCGCTTTTTTTAA
AATTGGATTTGTAATAATAAAACGCAATTGTTTGTTATTGTGGCGCTCTATCATAGATGTCGCTATAAAC
CTATTCAGCACAATATATTGTTTTCATTTTAATATTGTACATATAAGTAGTAGGGTACAATCAGTAAATT
GAACGGAGAATATTATTCATAAAAATACGATAGTAACGGGTGATATATTCATTAGAATGAACCGAAACCG
GCGGTAAGGATCTGAGCTACACATGCTCAGGTTTTTTACAACGTGCACAACAGAATTGAAAGCAAATATC
ATGCGATCATAGGCGTCTCGCATATCTCATTAAAGCAGGACTCTAGAGGATCATCAACCACTTTGTACAA
GAAAGCTGGGTCGGCGCGCCCACCCTTTTACTTGTACAACTCGTCCATACCGTAGAGGAAGAGGTGGTGG
CGGCCCTCGGAACGCTCGTACTGTTCGACAATGGTGTAATCCTCGTTGTGGGAGGTAATGTCCAACTTGG
TATCAACGTAGTAATAACCAGGCAATTGAACGGGTTTCTTGGCCATGTAGATGGTCTTAAACTCCACGAG
GTAATGTCCACCGTCCTTCAACTTCAATGCCTGGTGAATCTCGCCCTTCAACACTCCATCGCGGGGATAC
AAGCGCTCTGTTGAAGCCTCCCAGCCCATAGTCTTCTTCTGCATAACTGGGCCGTCTGGTGGGAAATTGG
TTCCACGCATTTTGACCTTGTAGATAAGCGTACCATCTTGAAGGGAGGAGTCTTGGGTGACTGTAACCAA
ACCACCGTCCTCGAAGTTCATAACGCGCTCCCACTTAAATCCTTCTGGGAAAGACAACTTCTTATAATCT
GGAATATCGGCTGGGTGTTTCACGTAAGCCTTGGAACCGTACATAAACTGTGGTGAGAGAATATCCCAAG
CGAAAGGAAGTGGTCCACCCTTGGTGACTTTCAACTTAGCTGTCTGAGTGCCCTCATATGGGCGGCCCTC
ACCCTCTCCTTCGATCTCGAACTCGTGGCCATTCATTGAGCCCTCCATACGGACTTTGAAGCACATAAAC
TCCTTGATCACAGCCATGTTATTATCCTCGGATGAAGCGGTGCCAGAGCTGCCACTACCGGTGCTTCCAG
TACCATGACCCAAGAAAAGGTGATGGCGACCCTCAGACCTCTCATATTGTTCAACGATGGTGTAGTCCTC
GTTGTGGGAGGTGATATCGAGTTTAGTGTCCACGTAGTAATAGCCGGGGAGTTGCACGGGCTTCTTAGCC
ATGTAGATGGTCTTGAACTCCACCAAGTAGTGGCCTCCATCCTTAAGTTTGAGAGCTTGGTGGATTTCAC
CCTTAAGAACGCCGTCTCTTGGGTAAAGCCTCTCAGTGGAGGCTTCCCAACCCATAGTTTTCTTTTGCAT
GACTGGACCATCGGGAGGAAAGTTTGTGCCTCTCATCTTCACCTTGTAGATCAAAGTGCCGTCCTGCAAA
CTAGAATCTTGGGTCACAGTCACAAGACCTCCATCCTCGAAGTTCATGACCCTTTCCCACTTGAAACCCT
CTGGGAAGGACAACTTTTTGTAATCGGGGATGTCAGCAGGATGCTTAACGTATGCCTTAGAGCCATACAT
GAATTGGGGGGACAAGATGTCCCAAGCGAAGGGCAAAGGACCACCCTTAGTCACTTTGAGCTTTGCGGTT
TGGGTGCCCTCGTAGGGTCTACCTTCACCCTCGCCCTCGATCTCGAACTCGTGACCGTTCATGGAACCTT
CCATCCTAACCTTGAATCTCATGAACTCTTTGATAACCTCCTCACCCTTGGAAACCATGGATCGGGCTGC
CGCAGCGGCAGCAGCCGCAGCAGGTTTGGTGAGGACATAAATGGCGTATATGATCCCAGGAATATACCCA
AGTAGCGTCAAAACCAAACATATCCAAAACTCAACCTGCAACAAAATTCATAATTTCAACTTTTAATTTC
TAGTGTGGATAAATGTAAAAAAAGAACCATATTTGACTAAAGTATAAGATTAATTAACCAAAATAAAACT
CAGTCTAAATATGAGAGGAAAGATAAATACCCCGCAACCAAATCTGAGAAAGACACCGAGTGGAGGCAAG
AGGATGGCGATAATAATATCAACGAAAGTAGCTGTACTCATTTTGGTGAAGGGGGCGGCCGCTGTAATTG
TAAATAGTAATTGTAATGTTGTTTGTTGTTTGTTGTTGTTGGTAATTGTTGTAAAAATACGCGGCCGCGG
AGCCTGCTTTTTTGTACAAACTTGTTGATGATCCCTGTTAATCAGAAAAACTCAGATTAATCGACAAATT
CGATCGCACAAACTAGAAACTAACACCAGATCTAGATAGAAATCACAAATCGAAGAGTAATTATTCGACA
AAACTCAAATTATTTGAACAAATCGGATGATATCTATGAAACCCTAATCGAGAATTAAGATGATATCTAA
CGATCAAACCCAGAAAATCGTCTTCGATCTAAGATTAACAGAATCTAAACCAAAGAACATATACGAAATT
GGGATCGAACGAAAACAAAATCGAAGATTTTGAGAGAATAAGGAACACAGAAATTTACCTTGATCACGGT
AGAGAGAATTGAGAGAAAGTTTTTAAGATTTTGAGAAATTGAAATCTGAATTGTGAAGAAGAAGAGCTCT
TTGGGTATTGTTTTATAGAAGAAGAAGAAGAAAAGACGAGGACGACTAGGTCACGAGAAAGCTAAGGCGG
TGAAGCAATAGCTAATAATAAAATGACACGTGTATTGAGCGTTGTTTACACGCAAAGTTGTTTTTGGCTA
ATTGCCTTATTTTTAGGTTGAGGAAAAGTATTTGTGCTTTGAGTTGATAAACACGACTCGTGTGTGCCGG
CTGCAACCACTTTGACGCCGTTTATTACTGACTCGTCGACAACCACAATTTCTAACGGTCGTCATAAGAT
CCAGCCGTTGAGATTTAACGATCGTTACGATTTATATTTTTTTAGCATTATCGTTTTATTTTTTAAATAT
ACGGTGGAGCTGAAAATTGGCAATAATTGAACCGTGGGTCCCACTGCATTGAAGCGTATTTCGTATTTTC
TAGAATTCTTCGTGCTTTATTTCTTTTCCTTTTTGTTTTTTTTTGCCATTTATCTAATGCAAGTGGGCTT
ATAAAATCAGTGAATTTCTTGGAAAAGTAACTTCTTTATCGTATAACATATTGTGAAATTATCCATTTCT
TTTAATTTTTTAGTGTTATTGGATATTTTTGTATGATTATTGATTTGCATAGGATAATGACTTTTGTATC
AAGTTGGTGAACAAGTCTCGTTAAAAAAGGCAAGTGGTTTGGTGACTCGATTTATTCTTGTTATTTAATT
CATATATCAATGGATCTTATTTGGGGCCTGGTCCATATTTAACACTCGTGTTCAGTCCAATGACCAATAA
TATTTTTTCATTAATAACAATGTAACAAGAATGATACACAAAACATTCTTTGAATAAGTTCGCTATGAAG
AAGGGAACTTATCCGGTCCTAGATCATCAGTTCATACAAACCTCCATAGAGTTCAACATCTTAAACAAGA
ATATCCTGATCTGAAGAATGTGGAGGCTTTAGTCCCTTGGATACTTGGGAGGCTGTGGAAGAACAGAAAC
GAGCTGGTGCTTAAAGGGAGGGAATTTGGAACCAATGAGGTATTAGTAAGGACACAAGAAGATGCAGATG
AGTGGATTAGAAGGAAAGAGGCTCAGAATGTAAGGAAAGCACCAACCACAACACCGTCGGGACAGACGAG
AAACATGGGAAGCTCCACCACAATCTTGGGTTAAGTGCAACTTTGATGGGGCATGGCCAACAGAAGGATT
AAAATGTGGCTTAGGGTGGGTGCTTCGCGATCATACAGGGAAGGTGTTATGGTTAGGTGCAAGAGCTGTG
GTAAAAGTAAGAAGCGTGCTGGAAGTAGAAGTGGAGGCTCTTAGATGGGCTGTGCTGTCATTATCCCGAT
TCAATTATAGGAAGATCATTTTTGAGGTGGATTCTCAGCAACTTGTGTCTTTGGTTACATGAAAGTTATG
CTTGTCAAGTCTCAATCCAATTATCCAAGACATAAAGTATCTACTTAGCAAGTTTGAGGATTTTATGCTT
GTGCATACAAGCCGAGAAGGAAATGGAGTGGCAGATAGAATAGCTAAGGAATCTCTTTCTTTTGAGAATT
ATGATCTAAAGTTGTATTCTATTGTACCAATTTGGGTTAAAAGCTCTGTTGAGCTAGACTCATATGCATA
CCTAAGAGATGTCGCAAACCAGCTCATGTCACCAAACAACAATTAGAGCCAATGTGAAATGGGGTGGGAG
TGTGACCACGTCAGGTGGGATTTGCCGTGAGAGGCCCTTCTTTATTGTTTGTTCCTTTTTCTTCAATTAT
TATTTTCAATAATAATGTAATTAAACTTATCATCAAATACAAATATTCGATAAATTAAAGGATCCTCTAC
AAGAAATATGAATATTGATAACACATAAGAATAGCAAAATTTTTGTAACTATTATTAAAAATAATATTCG
AGATTTGTTAACCATAGTATAACATTTGTAAACCACTAAACATAAAAGTAACGAGAAAATCTCCTAAAGC
AAAGTAACGTTTCTCTATATTTAGCGTTTTACAAAATTTATGTTAAAAAATTATGTTTAGCGTTTTACAA
AAATTATGCTAGAAAAGTTTATGTTTAGCGGAAATCTAAAATCACTTAAAACGCAAAAAATTAATCAGTA
CGTAGATTATTTTCCACAACTCTCTCTTACATACAAATTAACAAATAATGCATATCAGAATGACATAGTA
AAGTCGAGAAAATCATGGAATCGTAACGAAACTTCCTCGTCTCTCTCTGATAATTCATCCAACTCAAGTG
GTGTATTTTGTGGTTACATTTACATATATTGTCAACACCAACTGTCGAATTCATTAAATCGGCTAAAATA
CGTTGATGTGATTCTGGAAATATCTTTAGGACAGTATATGAGTTATTCATCTTGTTCATTTTCCACTTTC
CACTGCGGACACCATACGGACACACAACCGGTTCTGAAATGCGTCACGCTCTTCTTCCTTTCATTCCAAC
TTTAATACATGCATGAAGTCGTAGTTCGGAGTTCATACTAAATTTCGGTCACTTTGTAATAAGAAAACTA
TTAACATTTTTCTTTTTCTTTTTTTAAACGTTAGCTAGGCCTCAAAGTTTCACAAAAAAAAAAGAAAAAA
AAAAGCTAGGCGTCGAAATCCATAACTTCAAAAGGCCTTCTTACATTCATCCAATCTCCAAACTTCTGTC
TTCACGCATTTATTGCTCAGGGACATCATGTCGCTACTCACTGCCACTTATTTGAATTGACATCCATTCA
TTCCATACATATATATTACCTTCACTTAAAGTTGTAAGTATATAGAATTTTAAGCATTCCTGCCAAATAA
GTTTTGGATCGAACCTAAACTAACAAAGAGGTTACTGTTTTGTAACTTTCTTTTTTGATGTGGGGTCATT
CAAAGGGTTTACATGCATTTTACAATGGTCTGTGATGAATATGGAGGTTCAGTCTTTGGTAGATAAAACT
TGTTATGTGGCCTTAAACCAAATAGATTGTAGTTTGTACAATGACATATTTATGGTTATATTCGGTTTTC
CAATATGTTTAGGAATATATATCACCGTTTTTTTTTGGGTAGACATTTTAACGATTATAGAGGAAAATTT
TGAATGATGGCTGTACTGGGAAAAGAGTGTAAGTTGTGATCATCATATGTAATTTTATTTTGTGTGACAT
TATAACACTTCTTCCAAAAGACAAAAGTTTAGGTTAATTAATATAAGAAACCAATAAAGAATCATGAACA
AAGAGAGAACTTCTATCATTTTTGATATGAAATCGTCCGTTAAAATATTGTTCTTTGTGATCGCATATGC
TGTATGTACTTAGATTTGATCAATTAATCAACATTTACAACAAAATAAGATCAATTGTTTATAATGATGA
TCTAAGCGAATTTAGATTTGTTTGTTATTATAGAACTCATTACTAAACATTTAAGTTCCATTCTCGTTTA
AAACATGAACGCTAGTTTATGAAACTCAGAACCAACCATGTAAAACTCCACAAAATTTCTAGTAAAATGC
TTTTGTTCAAAATAATGAAAATCATAAAATTTTTTGATGAATTATGAATCCTAAAATCTATCTGAATTAA
ATATAGTTAACTACAAAAGAAATTGCCAAACATATATGTACGCACTTTGATCAAATAACTAGCTAGTCAG
CTTAGTTTGTTTTTTTCAATACATCCCCTATAAATCTATGTTATCCCTAATCAAGTATTACAATAAATGA
TACAGTAATAATAACCTTAATGAAAAAAACTTATCAAATTATCAGAGATAAGGAAAAAGAAAACACTAAT
AAAGTTGTTTTTTTGTGTGTCAAAGTTAAAATTTTAGAGGACAATAATAACATTAAGAAATTAAATCGTG
GCCAGTTTGCTAGTGAATATGTCGGCTTCATGAGCATAACTAAATAGGTATAAAAAAATAAAAATATCGG
AAAAAGAAAAGAGAAGGAAAAAAAAAGGAGAGGAAGAAGAAAAAGCTGTTCCTGTGCTTTAGCAGACCTT
TTGGTAGTTGTCCTGGTCGCTGATCATCCCTTTCCGACAACTCTGTTGCTCTTTCTCTCACGTTTGAGTC
TTAATCTTCGATTGTCCTTGGTCATCCTTAAGTTTTGTTTTTCTCTTTCGATTCATTTTCCAGATTTCTT
TTTATAGAAACCCGTCTCTTTGATTTGATTCCCCCCAAGAAAGGAAAGCAAAACAAAGAAGAGCAGCTGA
ATCAAGTAACTTTGTGGGTGTTTTTGAATTATCTGACTCGAGATAAAGAGCTTCGTTAAAAACGGAATCT
TTTTTAAGGTCGTATGCTTTGTTTGTCTCTCCGGAGATTCCGCGTGTGAAAAGTCGTGGTTTTTGATCTC
TTTGAGATACTTAAAATTTCCGAGAAATTGGCGGCTCTGTCGGAGATAAAAAGCTGAGATCTTGGAGTTC
CCCATTTCTGATTAACGATTCTCTCTGCTGTTACTTGAGCTAGGAAGCTATTAACAACTTGAGTGAAAGT
TTAGGGCTTTTGATGAAGCTCTCACGCAAAGAGCTTAGCTTTGTATAAGCTCAGATTCAGATTATTTATT
GGGTTTATTCTTCAGAGAAAGTAAAGTTGAGTGATCAACACCATGAAAGCTCCTTCATCAAATGGAGTTT
CTCCTAATCCTGTTGAAGGTTTGTGTGTTTCTCGTATCTGATAAATGTCAATCCTTCGGTAGAAGAAATT
CATTGCTGGATTTGAATAGATTCAAGTTTTAAGTAGAAGAGGTCACACATTTCTTCAGAATTGCTGGATT
TGAGAACCTGAATTGAATCAGTTTCGGTCATTTTCTGTCTAGAGAGTAAGCTAAGTTACTATTGTATTGG
TTTATAAAGACTGTGGCTTTTAGTTGGTTTAGAGCAGTTCTCTCCTATCTTGTTGGTTTGATAATAGTAC
TTGAATGAAGATCCTAGAGATTTTACTTAATCACAGCTTTGATGTTGTGTGAATGCAGGAGAAAGGGGCT
CCATGGTGAGCAAGGGCGAGGAGCTGTTCACCGGGGTGGTGCCCATCCTGGTCGAGCTGGACGGCGACGT
AAACGGCCACAAGTTCAGCGTGTCCGGCGAGGGCGAGGGCGATGCCACCTACGGCAAGCTGACCCTGAAG
TTCATCTGCACCACCGGCAAGCTGCCCGTGCCCTGGCCCACCCTCGTGACCACCTTCACCTACGGCGTGC
AGTGCTTCAGCCGCTACCCCGACCACATGAAGCAGCACGACTTCTTCAAGTCCGCCATGCCCGAAGGCTA
CGTCCAGGAGCGCACCATCTTCTTCAAGGACGACGGCAACTACAAGACCCGCGCCGAGGTGAAGTTCGAG
GGCGACACCCTGGTGAACCGCATCGAGCTGAAGGGCATCGACTTCAAGGAGGACGGCAACATCCTGGGGC
ACAAGCTGGAGTACAACTACAACAGCCACAACGTCTATATCATGGCCGACAAGCAGAAGAACGGCATCAA
GGTGAACTTCAAGATCCGCCACAACATCGAGGACGGCAGCGTGCAGCTCGCCGACCACTACCAGCAGAAC
ACCCCCATCGGCGACGGCCCCGTGCTGCTGCCCGACAACCACTACCTGAGCACCCAGTCCGCCCTGAGCA
AAGACCCCAACGAGAAGCGCGATCACATGGTCCTGCTGGAGTTCGTGACCGCCGCCGGGATCACTCACGG
CATGGACGAGCTGTACAAGATTGCTGCAGCGGCCGAATTCAAGCGTGAAGAGCAAGCAAGGAAAGCTAAG
GTGAACAATGAGAAAAAGACGGAAATAGTGAAACCAGAGAGTTGTAGCAATGAAGGAGATGTCAAGGATC
TGAAAAGAAAGGACTCTGAGGATGGAAACGAGGGTGAGGAAGAAGAAGCTTCTTCGAAACCGAAAAAGCC
AAAAGTTGCTCTTTCTCATCTTCAGGACATTGACGACACAGAAGCTGATCAAGAAGAAGAGTCAGGTGGA
TCCTAGATAACCTTTACCTTCATTCCCTGTAAATTGGTACCCTGCAAAGCTTTCGTTCGTATCATCGGTT
TCGACAACGTTCGTCAAGTTCAATGCATCAGTTTCATTGCGCACACACCAGAATCCTACTGAGTTTGAGT
ATTATGGCATTGGGAAAACTGTTTTTCTTGTACCATTTGTTGTGCTTGTAATTTACTGTGTTTTTTATTC
GGTTTTCGCTATCGAACTGTGAAATGGAAATGGATGGAGAAGAGTTAATGAATGATATGGTCCTTTTGTT
CATTCTCAAATTAATATTATTTGTTTTTTCTCTTATTTGTTGTGTGTTGAATTTGAAATTATAAGAGATA
TGCAAACATTTTGTTTTGAGTAAAAATGTGTCAAATCGTGGCCTCTAATGACCGAAGTTAATATGAGGAG
TAAAACACTTGTAGTTGTACCATTATGCTTATTCACTAGGCAACAAATATATTTTCAGACCTAGAAAAGC
TGCAAATGTTACTGAATACAAGTATGTCCTCTTGTGTTTTAGACATTTATGAACTTTCCTTTATGTAATT
TTCCAGAATCCTTGTCAGATTCTAATCATTGCTTTATAATTATAGTTATACTCATGGATTTGTAGTTGAG
TATGAAAATATTTTTTAATGCATTTTATGACTTGCCAATTGATTGACAACATGCATCAATCGACTAGTCG
ACGAGTCAGTAATAAACGGCGTCAAAGTGGTTGCAGCCGGCACACACGAGTCGTGTTTATCAACTCAAAG
CACAAATACTTTTCCTCAACCTAAAAATAAGGCAATTAGCCAAAAACAACTTTGCGTGTAAACAACGCTC
AATACACGTGTCATTTTATTATTAGCTATTGCTTCACCGCCTTAGCTTTCTCGTGACCTAGTCGTCCTCG
TCTTTTCTTCTTCTTCTTCTATAAAACAATACCCAAAGAGCTCTTCTTCTTCACAATTCAGATTTCAATT
TCTCAAAATCTTAAAAACTTTCTCTCAATTCTCTCTACCGTGATCAAGGTAAATTTCTGTGTTCCTTATT
CTCTCAAAATCTTCGATTTTGTTTTCGTTCGATCCCAATTTCGTATATGTTCTTTGGTTTAGATTCTGTT
AATCTTAGATCGAAGACGATTTTCTGGGTTTGATCGTTAGATATCATCTTAATTCTCGATTAGGGTTTCA
TAGATATCATCCGATTTGTTCAAATAATTTGAGTTTTGTCGAATAATTACTCTTCGATTTGTGATTTCTA
TCTAGATCTGGTGTTAGTTTCTAGTTTGTGCGATCGAATTTGTAGATTAATCTGAGTTTTTCTGATTAAC
ACCACACCAATCTGGTACCAGAAAAGGGGAGAAGCAAAACCATGGGTAAAAAGCCTGAACTCACCGCGAC
GTCTGTCGAGAAGTTTCTGATCGAAAAGTTCGACAGCGTCTCCGACCTGATGCAGCTCTCGGAGGGCGAA
GAATCTCGTGCTTTCAGCTTCGATGTAGGAGGGCGTGGATATGTCCTGCGGGTAAATAGCTGCGCCGATG
GTTTCTACAAAGATCGTTATGTTTATCGGCACTTTGCATCGGCCGCGCTCCCGATTCCGGAAGTGCTTGA
CATTGGGGCATTCAGCGAGAGCCTGACCTATTGCATCTCCCGCCGTGCACAGGGTGTCACGTTGCAAGAC
CTGCCTGAAACCGAACTGCCCGCTGTTCTGCAACCGGTCGCGGAGGCGATGGATGCCATCGCTGCGGCCG
ATCTTAGCCAGACGAGCGGGTTCGGCCCATTCGGACCGCAAGGAATCGGTCAATACACTACATGGCGTGA
TTTCATATGCGCGATTGCTGATCCCCATGTGTATCACTGGCAAACTGTGATGGACGACACCGTCAGTGCG
TCCGTCGCGCAGGCTCTCGATGAGCTGATGCTTTGGGCCGAGGACTGCCCCGAAGTCCGGCACCTCGTGC
ACGCGGATTTCGGCTCCAACAATGTCCTGACGGACAATGGCCGCATAACAGCGGTCATTGACTGGAGCGA
GGCGATGTTCGGGGATTCCCAATACGAGGTCGCCAACATCTTCTTCTGGAGGCCGTGGTTGGCTTGTATG
GAGCAGCAGACGCGCTACTTCGAGCGGAGGCATCCGGAGCTTGCAGGATCGCCGCGGCTCCGGGCGTATA
TGCTCCGCATTGGTCTTGACCAACTCTATCAGAGCTTGGTTGACGGCAATTTCGATGATGCAGCTTGGGC
GCAGGGTCGATGCGACGCAATCGTCCGATCCGGAGCCGGGACTGTCGGGCGTACACAAATCGCCCGCAGA
AGCGCGGCCGTCTGGACCGATGGCTGTGTAGAAGTACTCGCCGATAGTGGAAACCGACGCCCCAGCACTC
GTCCGAGGGCAAAGGAATAGATGCATCCTGCTTTAATGAGATATGCGAGACGCCTATGATCGCATGATAT
TTGCTTTCAATTCTGTTGTGCACGTTGTAAAAAACCTGAGCATGTGTAGCTCAGATCCTTACCGCCGGTT
TCGGTTCATTCTAATGAATATATCACCCGTTACTATCGTATTTTTATGAATAATATTCTCCGTTCAATTT
ACTGATTG
Features (pLannotate 1.2.2; 17 found; start..end, strand, type, name):
    550..568     -  promoter       SP6 promoter: promoter for bacteriophage SP6 RNA polymerase
    618..640     -  misc_feature   LB T-DNA repeat: left border repeat from nopaline C58 T-DNA (truncated)
    767..1202    -  rep_origin     pSa ori: origin of replication from bacterial plasmid pSa
   1207..1308    -  CDS            TRA2_ECOLX (fragment): Protein predicted: Swiss-Prot protein existence level 4. Required for transposition of transposon Tn903. From Escherichia coli.
   1493..2278    +  CDS            aadA: S3AD_SHIFL - Experimental evidence at protein level: Swiss-Prot protein existence level 1. Mediates bacterial resistance to the antibiotics streptomycin and spectinomycin. From Shigella flexneri.
   2452..3040    +  rep_origin     ori: high-copy-number ColE1/pMB1/pBR322/pUC origin of replication
   3131..3155    -  misc_feature   RB T-DNA repeat: right border repeat from nopaline C58 T-DNA
   3251..3958    -  terminator     OCS terminator: octopine synthase terminator
   3977..4001    +  protein_bind   attB2: mutant version of attB; recombination site for the Gateway® BP reaction BP Clonase™
   4021..5448    -  CDS            tdTomato: tdTomato is a basic (constitutively fluorescent) orange fluorescent protein published in 2004, derived from Discosoma sp.. It is reported to be a somewhat slowly-maturing tandem dimer with low acid sensitivity.
   5485..5781    -  CDS            RCI2A: RCI2A_ARATH - Also known as LTI6A. Experimental evidence at transcript level: Swiss-Prot protein existence level 2. From Arabidopsis thaliana (Mouse-ear cress).
   5804..5859    -  misc_feature   TMV Ω: translational enhancer from the tobacco mosaic virus 5'-leader sequence (Gallie et al., 1988)
   5881..5905    -  protein_bind   attB1: mutant version of attB; recombination site for the Gateway® BP reaction BP Clonase™
  11273..11989   +  CDS            yEGFP: yEGFP is a fluorescent protein published in 1997.
  12298..12939   +  terminator     E9 terminator: terminator and polyadenylation signal from the pea rbcS-E9 gene
  13628..14650   +  CDS            HygR: aminoglycoside phosphotransferase from E. coli; aph(4)-Ia; confers resistance to hygromycin
  14658..517     +  terminator     OCS terminator (across the origin): octopine synthase terminator
