[The description below was written by a language model from this plasmid's Addgene catalogue record and pLannotate feature annotations shown in this document.]
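Description:
pro::EX1-2(intΔNACs&ΔMYBs):GFP is a plant expression binary vector built by Golden Gate assembly in the GreenGate destination backbone pGGZ003, designed as a transcriptional reporter for the Arabidopsis thaliana AUXIN RESPONSE FACTOR 7 gene (ARF7/NPH4, AT5G20730). It is maintained at high copy in E. coli through a ColE1/pUC-type origin and selected with spectinomycin via aadA. A pSa origin is also present, which allows replication in Agrobacterium, usually with a helper plasmid. Nopaline-type left and right T-DNA border repeats flank the plant-directed cassettes, consistent with Agrobacterium-mediated transformation.

The main payload is ARF7 genomic sequence driving a GFP coding sequence (annotated as yEGFP) that is followed by the pea rbcS-E9 terminator. The roughly 5 kb stretch upstream of GFP carries no annotation and presumably holds the ARF7 promoter and exon 1 to exon 2 region implied by the name, though the record does not map it. The insert carries five dinucleotide substitutions in the genomic sequence. Judging from the name, these disrupt putative NAC and MYB transcription factor binding sites in the intron, so that comparison with unmutated versions can test how these sites contribute to ARF7 expression.

The T-DNA also contains a hygromycin phosphotransferase gene with an OCS terminator for selecting transformed plants. A second, oppositely oriented reporter cassette lies between attB1 and attB2 sites and consists of a TMV Ω translational enhancer, the small membrane protein RCI2A (LTI6A) followed by tdTomato, apparently as a fusion, and an OCS terminator. Such a fusion would typically mark plasma membranes to outline cells. The promoters driving this cassette and the hygromycin marker are not annotated in the feature table.
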