Addgene plasmid #218572: pro::EX1-2(intΔNACs&ΔMYBs):GFP
Purpose: Transcriptional reporter for ARF7 promoter
Depositing lab: Anthony Bishopp. Depositing organization: University of Nottingham.
Backbone
  Vector backbone: pGGZ003
  Vector type: Plant Expression
Growth in bacteria
  Bacterial resistance: Spectinomycin, 50 μg/mL
  Growth temperature: 37°C
  Growth strain: DH5alpha
  Copy number: High Copy
Gene/Insert
  Gene/Insert name: AT5G20730 (alt name: ARF7)
  Species: A. thaliana (mustard weed)
  Mutation: Mutation genomic sequence 85nt, 86nt from TA to CG; 206nt, 207nt from CT to TC; 334nt, 335nt from AG to CT; 187nt, 188nt from TG to CA; 308nt, 309nt from AC to CT
  Entrez Gene: NPH4 (a.k.a. AT5G20730, ARF7, AUXIN RESPONSE FACTOR 7, AUXIN-REGULATED TRANSCRIPTIONAL ACTIVATOR 7, AUXIN-RESPONSIVE TRANSCRIPTIONAL ACTIVATOR 7, BIP, BIPOSTO, IAA21, IAA23, IAA25, MASSUGU 1, MSG1, NON-PHOTOTROPHIC HYPOCOTYL, T1M15.130, T1M15_130, TIR5, TRANSPORT INHIBITOR RESPONSE 5, indole-3-acetic acid inducible 21, indole-3-acetic acid inducible 23, indole-3-acetic acid inducible 25)
  Cloning method: Golden Gate
Terms and licenses: Academic/Nonprofit Terms; Industry Terms: Not Available to Industry
How to cite: pro::EX1-2(intΔNACs&ΔMYBs):GFP was a gift from Anthony Bishopp (Addgene plasmid # 218572 ; http://n2t.net/addgene:218572 ; RRID:Addgene_218572)
